Addgene plasmid #110069: Halo-Tev-Flag-Ube2v1
Purpose: Express Halo-Tev-Flag-Ube2v1 (human) in mammalian cells
Depositing lab: Yimon Aye. Depositing organization: Cornell University. Publication: Ube2V2 Is a Rosetta Stone Bridging Redox and Ubiquitin Codes, Coordinating DNA Damage Responses. Zhao Y, Long MJC, Wang Y, Zhang S, Aye Y. ACS Cent Sci. 2018 Feb 28;4(2):246-259. doi: 10.1021/acscentsci.7b00556. Epub 2018 Jan 17. PubMed 29532025.
Backbone
  Vector backbone: pfn21a
  Backbone manufacturer: Promega
  Backbone size w/o insert (bp): 3760
  Total vector size (bp): 5236
  Vector type: Mammalian Expression
Growth in bacteria
  Bacterial resistance: Ampicillin, 100 μg/mL
  Growth temperature: 37°C
  Growth strain: DH5alpha
  Copy number: High Copy
Gene/Insert
  Gene/Insert name: Halo-Tev-Flag-Ube2v1 (alt name: Ubiquitin-conjugating enzyme E2 variant 1)
  Species: H. sapiens (human)
  Insert size (bp): 1476
  Entrez Gene: UBE2V1 (a.k.a. CIR1, CROC-1, CROC1, UBE2V, UEV-1, UEV1, UEV1A)
  Promoter: T7
  Tag / fusion protein: Halo-TEV-Flag (N terminal on insert)
  Cloning method: Unknown
  Sequencing primers: 5′ GCAAAGCCACCATGGCAGAAATCGGTACTGGCTTTCCATTCGACCCCCATTATGTGGAAG; 3′ CCGAGCCCGAATTCGTTTAATTGCTGTAACACTGTCCTTCGGGCGGCTGAGGGAGTTTCA
Terms and licenses: Academic/Nonprofit Terms; Industry Terms: Not Available to Industry
How to cite: Halo-Tev-Flag-Ube2v1 was a gift from Yimon Aye (Addgene plasmid # 110069 ; http://n2t.net/addgene:110069 ; RRID:Addgene_110069)
