[The description below was written by a language model from this plasmid's Addgene catalogue record and pLannotate feature annotations shown in this document.]
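Description:
Halo-Tev-Flag-Ube2v1 is a mammalian expression plasmid built on the Promega pFN21A backbone, with a total size of 5,236 bp. It is propagated in E. coli as a high-copy plasmid through a ColE1/pUC-type origin and selected with ampicillin via the β-lactamase gene and its own promoter. A ColE1-derived cer region is also annotated, which helps resolve plasmid multimers so the plasmid is maintained as monomers.

The payload is human UBE2V1 (ubiquitin-conjugating enzyme E2 variant 1, also called UEV1), a catalytically inactive E2 variant that partners with UBE2N to build Lys-63-linked polyubiquitin chains. It is fused at its N terminus to HaloTag, a TEV protease cleavage site and a FLAG epitope. The FLAG element is annotated only as a fragment of a 3xFLAG tag, consistent with a single FLAG unit. HaloTag is a modified dehalogenase that bonds covalently to chloroalkane ligands, allowing labelling, capture or ligand-directed delivery of small molecules to the fusion. The TEV site permits release of Flag-Ube2v1 from the Halo moiety, and FLAG supports detection or immunoprecipitation.

The catalogue lists the promoter as T7, but the feature table shows that a CMV immediate-early enhancer and promoter followed by a chimeric β-globin/immunoglobulin intron lie upstream. These are the elements that would drive expression in mammalian cells. The T7 promoter sits just before the coding sequence and would serve in vitro or T7 polymerase-based transcription, with a partial T7 terminator annotated downstream. An SV40 polyadenylation signal is annotated after the insert, on the opposite strand in this table. Short fragment hits to SET1, SV40 large T antigen and Tn5 transposase appear to be backbone remnants rather than functional parts. The stated purpose is expression of the tagged human protein in mammalian cells.
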