Features (pLannotate 1.2.2; 18 found; start..end, strand, type, name):
    140..517     +  enhancer       CMV enhancer: human cytomegalovirus immediate early enhancer
    519..718     +  promoter       CMV promoter: human cytomegalovirus (CMV) immediate early promoter
    857..989     +  intron         chimeric intron: chimera between introns from human β-globin and immunoglobulin heavy chain genes
   1033..1051    +  promoter       T7 promoter: promoter for bacteriophage T7 RNA polymerase
   1067..1957    +  CDS            HaloTag®: modified bacterial dehalogenase that forms covalent bonds with chloroalkane derivatives
   1970..1990    +  CDS            TEV site: tobacco etch virus (TEV) protease recognition and cleavage site
   2009..2031    +  CDS            3xFLAG (fragment): three tandem FLAG® epitope tags
   2120..2539    +  CDS            UBE2V1: UB2V1_HUMAN - Also known as CROC1, UBE2V, UEV1. Experimental evidence at protein level: Swiss-Prot protein existence level 1. Has no ubiquitin ligase activity on its own. The UBE2V1-UBE2N heterodimer catalyzes the synthesis of non-canonical poly-ubiquitin chains that are linked through Lys-63. This type of poly-ubiquitination activates IKK and does not seem to involve protein degradation by the proteasome. Plays a role in the activation of NF-kappa-B mediated by IL1B, TNF, TRAF6 and TRAF2. Mediates transcriptional activation of target genes. Plays a role in the control of progress through the
   2545..2600    +  misc_feature   MCS: pUC18/19 multiple cloning site
   2607..2656    +  CDS            SET1 (fragment): solubility-enhancement tag derived from T7 phage gene 10B
   2664..2683    +  terminator     T7 terminator (fragment): transcription terminator for bacteriophage T7 RNA polymerase
   2705..2826    -  polyA_signal   SV40 poly(A) signal: SV40 polyadenylation signal
   2849..2917    -  CDS            large T antigen (fragment): large T antigen from SV40 (simian virus 40)
   2938..3030    -  CDS            tnpA (fragment): TN5P_ECOLX - Also known as tnp. Experimental evidence at protein level: Swiss-Prot protein existence level 1. Mediates transposition of transposon Tn5 by a 'cut and paste' mechanism. First, the monomeric transposase binds the 19 bp inverted DNA repeats flanking the transposon. Then, dimerization of the DNA- bound transposase creates a synaptic DNA complex. After nicking of the first DNA strand, excision of the transposon proceeds through a series of intermediates. The transposase then mediates the insertion of the transposon at a new site by strand transfer. The activity of the wild- type tran
   3073..3177    +  promoter       AmpR promoter: bla
   3178..4038    +  CDS            AmpR: β-lactamase; bla; confers resistance to ampicillin, carbenicillin, and related antibiotics
   4196..4784    -  rep_origin     ori: high-copy-number ColE1/pMB1/pBR322/pUC origin of replication
   4900..5183    +  misc_feature   cer region: ColE1-derived recombination site that helps to maintain plasmids as monomers
>Addgene plasmid #110069 | Halo-Tev-Flag-Ube2v1 | addgene full sequence | sequence record 212271 | Addgene NGS Result
TCAATATTGGCCATTAGCCATATTATTCATTGGTTATATAGCATAAATCAATATTGGCTATTGGCCATTG
CATACGTTGTATCTATATCATAATATGTACATTTATATTGGCTCATGTCCAATATGACCGCCATGTTGGC
ATTGATTATTGACTAGTTATTAATAGTAATCAATTACGGGGTCATTAGTTCATAGCCCATATATGGAGTT
CCGCGTTACATAACTTACGGTAAATGGCCCGCCTGGCTGACCGCCCAACGACCCCCGCCCATTGACGTCA
ATAATGACGTATGTTCCCATAGTAACGCCAATAGGGACTTTCCATTGACGTCAATGGGTGGAGTATTTAC
GGTAAACTGCCCACTTGGCAGTACATCAAGTGTATCATATGCCAAGTCCGCCCCCTATTGACGTCAATGA
CGGTAAATGGCCCGCCTGGCATTATGCCCAGTACATGACCTTACGGGACTTTCCTACTTGGCAGTACATC
TACGTATTAGTCATCGCTATTACCATGGTGATGCGGTTTTGGCAGTACACCAATGGGCGTGGATAGCGGT
TTGACTCACGGGGATTTCCAAGTCTCCACCCCATTGACGTCAATGGGAGTTTGTTTTGGCACCAAAATCA
ACGGGACTTTCCAAAATGTCGTAATAACCCCGCCCCGTTGACGCAAATGGGCGGTAGGCGTGTACGGTGG
GAGGTCTATATAAGCAGAGCTGGTTTAGTGAACCGTCAGATCACTAGAAGCTTTATTGCGGTAGTTTATC
ACAGTTAAATTGCTAACGCAGTCAGTGCTTCTGACACAACAGTCTCGAACTTAAGCTGCAGAAGTTGGTC
GTGAGGCACTGGGCAGGTAAGTATCAAGGTTACAAGACAGGTTTAAGGAGACCAATAGAAACTGGGCTTG
TCGAGACAGAGAAGACTCTTGCGTTTCTGATAGGCACCTATTGGTCTTACTGACATCCACTTTGCCTTTC
TCTCCACAGGTGTCCACTCCCAGTTCAATTACAGCTCTTAAGGCTAGAGTATTAATACGACTCACTATAG
GGCTAGCAAAGCCACCATGGCAGAAATCGGTACTGGCTTTCCATTCGACCCCCATTATGTGGAAGTCCTG
GGCGAGCGCATGCACTACGTCGATGTTGGTCCGCGCGATGGCACCCCTGTGCTGTTCCTGCACGGTAACC
CGACCTCCTCCTACGTGTGGCGCAACATCATCCCGCATGTTGCACCGACCCATCGCTGCATTGCTCCAGA
CCTGATCGGTATGGGCAAATCCGACAAACCAGACCTGGGTTATTTCTTCGACGACCACGTCCGCTTCATG
GATGCCTTCATCGAAGCCCTGGGTCTGGAAGAGGTCGTCCTGGTCATTCACGACTGGGGCTCCGCTCTGG
GTTTCCACTGGGCCAAGCGCAATCCAGAGCGCGTCAAAGGTATTGCATTTATGGAGTTCATCCGCCCTAT
CCCGACCTGGGACGAATGGCCAGAATTTGCCCGCGAGACCTTCCAGGCCTTCCGCACCACCGACGTCGGC
CGCAAGCTGATCATCGATCAGAACGTTTTTATCGAGGGTACGCTGCCGATGGGTGTCGTCCGCCCGCTGA
CTGAAGTCGAGATGGACCATTACCGCGAGCCGTTCCTGAATCCTGTTGACCGCGAGCCACTGTGGCGCTT
CCCAAACGAGCTGCCAATCGCCGGTGAGCCAGCGAACATCGTCGCGCTGGTCGAAGAATACATGGACTGG
CTGCACCAGTCCCCTGTCCCGAAGCTGCTGTTCTGGGGCACCCCAGGCGTTCTGATCCCACCGGCCGAAG
CCGCTCGCCTGGCCAAAAGCCTGCCTAACTGCAAGGCTGTGGACATCGGCCCGGGTCTGAATCTGCTGCA
AGAAGACAACCCGGACCTGATCGGCAGCGAGATCGCGCGCTGGCTGTCGACGCTCGAGATTTCCGGCGAG
CCAACCACTGAGGATCTGTACTTTCAGAGCGATAACGCGATCGCCGACTACAAGGATGACGACGATAAGA
TGCCAGGAGAGGTTCAAGCGTCTTACCTGAAGTCACAAAGCAAACTGAGTGATGAAGGAAGACTTGAACC
TAGAAAATTTCACTGCAAAGGAGTAAAAGTCCCTCGCAATTTCCGACTGTTGGAAGAACTCGAAGAAGGC
CAGAAAGGAGTAGGAGATGGCACAGTTAGCTGGGGTCTAGAAGATGACGAAGACATGACACTTACAAGAT
GGACAGGGATGATAATTGGGCCTCCAAGAACAATTTATGAAAACCGAATATATAGCCTTAAAATAGAATG
TGGACCTAAATACCCAGAAGCACCCCCCTTTGTAAGATTTGTAACAAAAATTAATATGAATGGAGTAAAT
AGTTCTAATGGAGTGGTGGACCCAAGAGCCATATCAGTGCTAGCAAAATGGCAGAATTCATATAGCATCA
AAGTTGTCCTGCAAGAGCTTCGGCGCCTAATGATGTCTAAAGAAAATATGAAACTCCCTCAGCCGCCCGA
AGGACAGTGTTACAGCAATTAAACGAATTCGGGCTCGGTACCCGGGGATCCTCTAGAGTCGACCTGCAGG
CATGCAAGCTGATCCGGCTGCTAACAAAGCCCGAAAGGAAGCTGAGTTGGCTGCTGCCACCGCTGAGCAA
TAACTAGCATAACCCCTTGGGGCGGCCGCTTCGAGCAGACATGATAAGATACATTGATGAGTTTGGACAA
ACCACAACTAGAATGCAGTGAAAAAAATGCTTTATTTGTGAAATTTGTGATGCTATTGCTTTATTTGTAA
CCATTATAAGCTGCAATAAACAAGTTAACAACAACAATTGCATTCATTTTATGTTTCAGGTTCAGGGGGA
GATGTGGGAGGTTTTTTTAAGCAAGTAAAACCTCTACAAATGTGGTAAAATCGAATTCTAATGGATCCTC
TTTGCGCTTGCGTTTTCCCTTGTCCAGATAGCCCAGTAGCTGACATTCATCCGGGGTCAGCACCGTTTCT
GCGGACTGGCTTTCTACGTAATGGTTTCTTAGACGTCAGGTGGCACTTTTCGGGGAAATGTGCGCGGAAC
CCCTATTTGTTTATTTTTCTAAATACATTCAAATATGTATCCGCTCATGAGACAATAACCCTGATAAATG
CTTCAATAATATTGAAAAAGGAAGAGTATGAGTATTCAACATTTCCGTGTCGCCCTTATTCCCTTTTTTG
CGGCATTTTGCCTTCCTGTTTTTGCTCACCCAGAAACGCTGGTGAAAGTAAAAGATGCTGAAGATCAGTT
GGGTGCACGAGTGGGTTACATCGAACTGGATCTCAACAGCGGTAAGATCCTTGAGAGTTTTCGCCCCGAA
GAACGTTTTCCAATGATGAGCACTTTCAAAGTTCTGCTATGTGGCGCGGTATTATCCCGTATTGACGCCG
GGCAAGAGCAACTCGGTCGCCGCATACACTATTCTCAGAATGACTTGGTTGAGTACTCACCAGTCACAGA
AAAGCATCTTACGGATGGCATGACAGTAAGAGAATTATGCAGTGCTGCCATAACCATGAGTGATAACACT
GCGGCCAACTTACTTCTGACAACTATCGGAGGACCGAAGGAGCTAACCGCTTTTTTGCACAACATGGGGG
ATCATGTAACTCGCCTTGATCGTTGGGAACCGGAGCTGAATGAAGCCATACCAAACGACGAGCGTGACAC
CACGATGCCTGTAGCAATGGCAACAACGTTGCGCAAACTATTAACTGGCGAACTACTTACTCTAGCTTCC
CGGCAACAATTAATAGACTGGATGGAGGCGGATAAAGTTGCAGGACCACTTCTGCGCTCGGCCCTTCCGG
CTGGCTGGTTTATTGCTGATAAATCTGGAGCCGGTGAGCGTGGGTCTCGCGGTATCATTGCAGCACTGGG
GCCAGATGGTAAGCCCTCCCGTATCGTAGTTATCTACACGACGGGGAGTCAGGCAACTATGGATGAACGA
AATAGACAGATCGCTGAGATAGGTGCCTCACTGATTAAGCATTGGTAATTCGAAATGACCGACCAAGCGA
CGCCCAACCGGTATCAGCTCACTCAAAGGCGGTAATACGGTTATCCACAGAATCAGGGGATAACGCAGGA
AAGAACATGTGAGCAAAAGGCCAGCAAAAGGCCAGGAACCGTAAAAAGGCCGCGTTGCTGGCGTTTTTCC
ATAGGCTCCGCCCCCCTGACGAGCATCACAAAAATCGACGCTCAAGTCAGAGGTGGCGAAACCCGACAGG
ACTATAAAGATACCAGGCGTTTCCCCCTGGAAGCTCCCTCGTGCGCTCTCCTGTTCCGACCCTGCCGCTT
ACCGGATACCTGTCCGCCTTTCTCCCTTCGGGAAGCGTGGCGCTTTCTCATAGCTCACGCTGTAGGTATC
TCAGTTCGGTGTAGGTCGTTCGCTCCAAGCTGGGCTGTGTGCACGAACCCCCCGTTCAGCCCGACCGCTG
CGCCTTATCCGGTAACTATCGTCTTGAGTCCAACCCGGTAAGACACGACTTATCGCCACTGGCAGCAGCC
ACTGGTAACAGGATTAGCAGAGCGAGGTATGTAGGCGGTGCTACAGAGTTCTTGAAGTGGTGGCCTAACT
ACGGCTACACTAGAAGGACAGTATTTGGTATCTGCGCTCTGCTGAAGCCAGTTACCTTCGGAAAAAGAGT
TGGTAGCTCTTGATCCGGCAAACAAACCACCGCTGGTAGCGGTGGTTTTTTTGTTTGCAAGCAGCAGATT
ACGCGCAGAAAAAAAGGATTTCAAGAAGATCCTTTGATCTTTTCTACGGGGTCTGACGCTCAGTGGAACG
AAAACTCACGTTAAGGGATTTTGGTCATGAGATTATCAAAAAGGATCTTCACCTAGATCCTTTTATAGTC
CGGAAATACAGGAACGCACGCTGGATGGCCCTTCGCTGGGATGGTGAAACCATGAAAAATGGCAGCTTCA
GTGGATTAAGTGGGGGTAATGTGGCCTGTACCCTCTGGTTGCATAGGTATTCATACGGTTAAAATTTATC
AGGCGCGATTGCGGCAGTTTTTCGGGTGGTTTGTTGCCATTTTTACCTGTCTGCTGCCGTGATCGCGCTG
AACGCGTTTTAGCGGTGCGTACAATTAAGGGATTATGGTAAATCCACTTACTGTCTGCCCTCGTAGCCAT
CGAGATAAACCGCAGTACTCCGGCCACGATGCGTCCGGCGTAGAGGATCGAGATCT
